>Addgene plasmid #144253 | TFORF2879 | addgene full sequence | sequence record 404126 | Addgene NGS Result
TTAATGTAGTCTTATGCAATACTCTTGTAGTCTTGCAACATGGTAACGATGAGTTAGCAACATGCCTTAC
AAGGAGAGAAAAAGCACCGTGCATGCCGATTGGTGGAAGTAAGGTGGTACGATCGTGCCTTATTAGGAAG
GCAACAGACGGGTCTGACATGGATTGGACGAACCACTGAATTGCCGCATTGCAGAGATATTGTATTTAAG
TGCCTAGCTCGATACATAAACGGGTCTCTCTGGTTAGACCAGATCTGAGCCTGGGAGCTCTCTGGCTAAC
TAGGGAACCCACTGCTTAAGCCTCAATAAAGCTTGCCTTGAGTGCTTCAAGTAGTGTGTGCCCGTCTGTT
GTGTGACTCTGGTAACTAGAGATCCCTCAGACCCTTTTAGTCAGTGTGGAAAATCTCTAGCAGTGGCGCC
CGAACAGGGACTTGAAAGCGAAAGGGAAACCAGAGGAGCTCTCTCGACGCAGGACTCGGCTTGCTGAAGC
GCGCACGGCAAGAGGCGAGGGGCGGCGACTGGTGAGTACGCCAAAAATTTTGACTAGCGGAGGCTAGAAG
GAGAGAGATGGGTGCGAGAGCGTCAGTATTAAGCGGGGGAGAATTAGATCGCGATGGGAAAAAATTCGGT
TAAGGCCAGGGGGAAAGAAAAAATATAAATTAAAACATATAGTATGGGCAAGCAGGGAGCTAGAACGATT
CGCAGTTAATCCTGGCCTGTTAGAAACATCAGAAGGCTGTAGACAAATACTGGGACAGCTACAACCATCC
CTTCAGACAGGATCAGAAGAACTTAGATCATTATATAATACAGTAGCAACCCTCTATTGTGTGCATCAAA
GGATAGAGATAAAAGACACCAAGGAAGCTTTAGACAAGATAGAGGAAGAGCAAAACAAAAGTAAGACCAC
CGCACAGCAAGCGGCCGCTGATCTTCAGACCTGGAGGAGGAGATATGAGGGACAATTGGAGAAGTGAATT
ATATAAATATAAAGTAGTAAAAATTGAACCATTAGGAGTAGCACCCACCAAGGCAAAGAGAAGAGTGGTG
CAGAGAGAAAAAAGAGCAGTGGGAATAGGAGCTTTGTTCCTTGGGTTCTTGGGAGCAGCAGGAAGCACTA
TGGGCGCAGCGTCAATGACGCTGACGGTACAGGCCAGACAATTATTGTCTGGTATAGTGCAGCAGCAGAA
CAATTTGCTGAGGGCTATTGAGGCGCAACAGCATCTGTTGCAACTCACAGTCTGGGGCATCAAGCAGCTC
CAGGCAAGAATCCTGGCTGTGGAAAGATACCTAAAGGATCAACAGCTCCTGGGGATTTGGGGTTGCTCTG
GAAAACTCATTTGCACCACTGCTGTGCCTTGGAATGCTAGTTGGAGTAATAAATCTCTGGAACAGATTTG
GAATCACACGACCTGGATGGAGTGGGACAGAGAAATTAACAATTACACAAGCTTAATACACTCCTTAATT
GAAGAATCGCAAAACCAGCAAGAAAAGAATGAACAAGAATTATTGGAATTAGATAAATGGGCAAGTTTGT
GGAATTGGTTTAACATAACAAATTGGCTGTGGTATATAAAATTATTCATAATGATAGTAGGAGGCTTGGT
AGGTTTAAGAATAGTTTTTGCTGTACTTTCTATAGTGAATAGAGTTAGGCAGGGATATTCACCATTATCG
TTTCAGACCCACCTCCCAACCCCGAGGGGACCCATGCATTGCATCTCAATTAGTCAGCAACCAGGTGTGG
AAAGTCCCCAGGCTCCCCAGCAGGCAGAAGTATGCAAAGCATGCGTCTCAATTAGTCAGCAACCATAGTC
CCGCCCCTAACTCCGCCCATCCCGCCCCTAACTCCGCCCAGTTCCGCCCATTCTCCGCCCCATGGCTGAC
TAATTTTTTTTATTTATGCAGAGGCCGAGGCCGCCTCGGCCTCTGAGCTATTCCAGAAGTAGTGAGGAGG
CTTTTTTGGAGGCCTAGGCTTTTGCAAAAAGCTTTCTAGAGGTACCACCGGAGCTTACCATGACCGAGTA
CAAGCCCACGGTGCGCCTCGCCACCCGCGACGACGTCCCCAGGGCCGTACGCACCCTCGCCGCCGCGTTC
GCCGACTACCCCGCCACGCGCCACACCGTCGATCCGGACCGCCACATCGAGCGGGTCACCGAGCTGCAAG
AACTCTTCCTCACGCGCGTCGGGCTCGACATCGGCAAGGTGTGGGTCGCGGACGACGGCGCCGCCGTGGC
GGTCTGGACCACGCCGGAGAGCGTCGAAGCGGGGGCGGTGTTCGCCGAGATCGGCCCGCGCATGGCCGAG
TTGAGCGGTTCCCGGCTGGCCGCGCAGCAACAGATGGAAGGCCTCCTGGCGCCGCACCGGCCCAAGGAGC
CCGCGTGGTTCCTGGCCACCGTCGGCGTCTCGCCCGACCACCAGGGCAAGGGTCTGGGCAGCGCCGTCGT
GCTCCCCGGAGTGGAGGCGGCCGAGCGCGCCGGGGTGCCCGCCTTCCTGGAGACCTCCGCGCCCCGCAAC
CTCCCCTTCTACGAGCGGCTCGGCTTCACCGTCACCGCCGACGTCGAGGTGCCCGAAGGACCGCGCACCT
GGTGCATGACCCGCAAGCCCGGTGCCAGTTAACGAATTCTAGATCTTGAGACAAATGGCAGTATTCATCC
ACAATTTTAAAAGAAAAGGGGGGATTGGGGGGTACAGTGCAGGGGAAAGAATAGTAGACATAATAGCAAC
AGACATACAAACTAAAGAATTACAAAAACAAATTACAAAAATTCAAAATTTTCGGGTTTATTACAGGGAC
AGCAGAGATCCACTTTGGCGCCGGCTCGAGGCCTGCAGGTGCAAAGATGGATAAAGTTTTAAACAGAGAG
GAATCTTTGCAGCTAATGGACCTTCTAGGTCTTGAAAGGAGTGGGAATTGGCTCCGGTGCCCGTCAGTGG
GCAGAGCGCACATCGCCCACAGTCCCCGAGAAGTTGGGGGGAGGGGTCGGCAATTGAACCGGTGCCTAGA
GAAGGTGGCGCGGGGTAAACTGGGAAAGTGATGTCGTGTACTGGCTCCGCCTTTTTCCCGAGGGTGGGGG
AGAACCGTATATAAGTGCAGTAGTCGCCGTGAACGTTCTTTTTCGCAACGGGTTTGCCGCCAGAACACAG
GTAAGTGCCGTGTGTGGTTCCCGCGGGCCTGGCCTCTTTACGGGTTATGGCCCTTGCGTGCCTTGAATTA
CTTCCACCTGGCTGCAGTACGTGATTCTTGATCCCGAGCTTCGGGTTGGAAGTGGGTGGGAGAGTTCGAG
GCCTTGCGCTTAAGGAGCCCCTTCGCCTCGTGCTTGAGTTGAGGCCTGGCCTGGGCGCTGGGGCCGCCGC
GTGCGAATCTGGTGGCACCTTCGCGCCTGTCTCGCTGCTTTCGATAAGTCTCTAGCCATTTAAAATTTTT
GATGACCTGCTGCGACGCTTTTTTTCTGGCAAGATAGTCTTGTAAATGCGGGCCAAGATCTGCACACTGG
TATTTCGGTTTTTGGGGCCGCGGGCGGCGACGGGGCCCGTGCGTCCCAGCGCACATGTTCGGCGAGGCGG
GGCCTGCGAGCGCGGCCACCGAGAATCGGACGGGGGTAGTCTCAAGCTGGCCGGCCTGCTCTGGTGCCTG
GCCTCGCGCCGCCGTGTATCGCCCCGCCCTGGGCGGCAAGGCTGGCCCGGTCGGCACCAGTTGCGTGAGC
GGAAAGATGGCCGCTTCCCGGCCCTGCTGCAGGGAGCTCAAAATGGAGGACGCGGCGCTCGGGAGAGCGG
GCGGGTGAGTCACCCACACAAAGGAAAAGGGCCTTTCCGTCCTCAGCCGTCGCTTCATGTGACTCCACGG
AGTACCGGGCGCCGTCCAGGCACCTCGATTAGTTCTCGAGCTTTTGGAGTACGTCGTCTTTAGGTTGGGG
GGAGGGGTTTTATGCGATGGAGTTTCCCCACACTGAGTGGGTGGAGACTGAAGTTAGGCCAGCTTGGCAC
TTGATGTAATTCTCCTTGGAATTTGCCCTTTTTGAGTTTGGATCTTGGTTCATTCTCAAGCCTCAGACAG
TGGTTCAAAGTTTTTTTCTTCCATTTCAGGTGTCGTGAGGCTAGCACCGCCACCATGACATCAGCAGTGG
TTGACAGTGGAGGTACTATTTTGGAGCTTTCCAGCAATGGAGTAGAAAATCAAGAGGAAAGTGAAAAGGT
TTCTGAATATCCAGCAGTGATTGTGGAGCCAGTTCCAAGTGCCAGATTAGAGCAGGGCTATGCAGCCCAG
GTTCTGGTTTATGATGATGAGACTTATATGATGCAAGATGTGGCAGAAGAACAAGAAGTTGAGACCGAGA
ATGTGGAAACAGTGGAAGCATCAGTTCACAGCAGTAATGCACACTGTACAGATAAGACAATTGAAGCTGC
TGAAGCCCTGCTTCATATGGAATCTCCTACCTGCTTGAGGGATTCAAGAAGTCCTGAATTCATCCATGCT
GCTATGAGGCCAGATGTCATTACAGAAACTGTAGTGGAGGTGTCAACTGAAGAGTCTGAACCCATGGATA
CCTCTCCTATTCCAACATCACCAGATAGCCATGAACCAATGAAAAAGAAAAAAGTTGGCCGTAAACCAAA
GACCCAGCAATCACCAATTTCCAATGGGTCTCCTGAGTTAGGTATAAAGAAGAAACCAAGAGAAGGAAAA
GGAAACACAACCTATTTGTGGGAGTTTCTTTTAGATCTACTTCAAGATAAAAATACTTGTCCCAGGTATA
TTAAATGGACTCAGAGAGAAAAAGGCATATTCAAGCTGGTGGATTCAAAGGCTGTCTCTAAGCTTTGGGG
AAAGCATAAGAACAAACCAGACATGAACTATGAAACCATGGGACGAGCTTTGAGATACTACTACCAAAGG
GGAATTCTTGCAAAGGTTGAAGGACAGAGGCTTGTATATCAGTTCAAGGATATGCCGAAAAACATAGTGG
TCATAGATGATGACAAAAGTGAAACCTGTAATGAAGATTTAGCAGGAACTACTGATGAAAAATCATTAGA
ACGAGTGTCACTGTCTGCAGAAAGTCTCCTGAAAGCAGCATCCTCTGTTCGCAGTGGAAAAAATTCATCC
CCTATAAACTGCTCCAGAGCAGAGAAGGGTGTAGCTAGAGTTGTGAATATCACTTCCCCTGGGCACGATG
CTTCATCCAGGTCTCCTACTACCACTGCATCTGTGTCAGCAACAGCAGCTCCAAGGACAGTTCGTGTGGC
AATGCAGGTACCTGTTGTAATGACATCATTGGGTCAGAAAATTTCAACTGTGGCAGTTCAGTCAGTTAAT
GCAGGTGCACCATTAATAACCAGCACTAGTCCAACAACAGCGACCTCTCCAAAGGTAGTCATTCAGACAA
TCCCTACTGTGATGCCAGCTTCTACTGAAAATGGAGACAAAATCACCATGCAGCCTGCCAAAATTATTAC
CATCCCAGCTACACAGCTTGCACAGTGTCAACTGCAGACAAAGTCAAATCTGACTGGATCAGGAAGCATT
AACATTGTTGGAACCCCATTGGCTGTGAGAGCACTTACCCCTGTTTCAATAGCCCATGGTACACCTGTAA
TGAGACTATCAATGCCTACTCAGCAGGCATCTGGCCAGACTCCTCCTCGAGTTATCAGTGCAGTCATAAA
GGGGCCAGAGGTTAAATCGGAAGCAGTGGCAAAAAAGCAAGAACATGATGTGAAAACTTTGCAGCTAGTA
GAAGAAAAACCAGCAGATGGAAATAAGACAGTGACCCACGTAGTGGTTGTCAGTGCGCCTTCAGCTATTG
CCCTTCCTGTAACTATGAAAACAGAAGGACTAGTGACATGTGAGAAATAGTAATGAACTAGTCCGTAACT
TGAAAGTATTTCGATTTCTTGGCTTTATATATCTTGTGGAAAGGACGAATTGAGCACGCCTATGTGGCGA
GAACGCGTTAAGTCGACAATCAACCTCTGGATTACAAAATTTGTGAAAGATTGACTGGTATTCTTAACTA
TGTTGCTCCTTTTACGCTATGTGGATACGCTGCTTTAATGCCTTTGTATCATGCTATTGCTTCCCGTATG
GCTTTCATTTTCTCCTCCTTGTATAAATCCTGGTTGCTGTCTCTTTATGAGGAGTTGTGGCCCGTTGTCA
GGCAACGTGGCGTGGTGTGCACTGTGTTTGCTGACGCAACCCCCACTGGTTGGGGCATTGCCACCACCTG
TCAGCTCCTTTCCGGGACTTTCGCTTTCCCCCTCCCTATTGCCACGGCGGAACTCATCGCCGCCTGCCTT
GCCCGCTGCTGGACAGGGGCTCGGCTGTTGGGCACTGACAATTCCGTGGTGTTGTCGGGGAAATCATCGT
CCTTTCCTTGGCTGCTCGCCTGTGTTGCCACCTGGATTCTGCGCGGGACGTCCTTCTGCTACGTCCCTTC
GGCCCTCAATCCAGCGGACCTTCCTTCCCGCGGCCTGCTGCCGGCTCTGCGGCCTCTTCCGCGTCTTCGC
CTTCGCCCTCAGACGAGTCGGATCTCCCTTTGGGCCGCCTCCCCGCGTCGACTTTAAGACCAATGACTTA
CAAGGCAGCTGTAGATCTTAGCCACTTTTTAAAAGAAAAGGGGGGACTGGAAGGGCTAATTCACTCCCAA
CGAAGACAAGATCTGCTTTTTGCTTGTACTGGGTCTCTCTGGTTAGACCAGATCTGAGCCTGGGAGCTCT
CTGGCTAACTAGGGAACCCACTGCTTAAGCCTCAATAAAGCTTGCCTTGAGTGCTTCAAGTAGTGTGTGC
CCGTCTGTTGTGTGACTCTGGTAACTAGAGATCCCTCAGACCCTTTTAGTCAGTGTGGAAAATCTCTAGC
AGTACGTATAGTAGTTCATGTCATCTTATTATTCAGTATTTATAACTTGCAAAGAAATGAATATCAGAGA
GTGAGAGGAACTTGTTTATTGCAGCTTATAATGGTTACAAATAAAGCAATAGCATCACAAATTTCACAAA
TAAAGCATTTTTTTCACTGCATTCTAGTTGTGGTTTGTCCAAACTCATCAATGTATCTTATCATGTCTGG
CTCTAGCTATCCCGCCCCTAACTCCGCCCATCCCGCCCCTAACTCCGCCCAGTTCCGCCCATTCTCCGCC
CCATGGCTGACTAATTTTTTTTATTTATGCAGAGGCCGAGGCCGCCTCGGCCTCTGAGCTATTCCAGAAG
TAGTGAGGAGGCTTTTTTGGAGGCCTAGGGACGTACCCAATTCGCCCTATAGTGAGTCGTATTACGCGCG
CTCACTGGCCGTCGTTTTACAACGTCGTGACTGGGAAAACCCTGGCGTTACCCAACTTAATCGCCTTGCA
GCACATCCCCCTTTCGCCAGCTGGCGTAATAGCGAAGAGGCCCGCACCGATCGCCCTTCCCAACAGTTGC
GCAGCCTGAATGGCGAATGGG
[124 nt withheld, positions 7442-7565]
C
[91 nt withheld, positions 7567-7657]
A
[49 nt withheld, positions 7659-7707]
CCTTTGACGTTGGAGTCCACGTTCTTT
[37 nt withheld, positions 7735-7771]
ACCCTATCTCGGTCTATTCTTTTGATTTATAAGGGATTTTGCCGATTTCGGCCTATTGGTTAAAAAATGA
GCTGATTTAACAAAAATTTAACGCGAATTTTAACAAAATATTAACGCTTACAATTTAGGTGGCACTTTTC
GGGGAAATGTGCGCGGAACCCCTATTTGTTTATTTTTCTAAATACATTCAAATATGTATCCGCTCATGAG
ACAATAACCCTGATAAATGCTTCAATAATATTGAAAAAGGAAGAGTATGAGTATTCAACATTTCCGTGTC
GCCCTTATTCCCTTTTTTGCGGCATTTTGCCTTCCTGTTTTTGCTCACCCAGAAACGCTGGTGAAAGTAA
AAGATGCTGAAGATCAGTTGGGTGCACGAGTGGGTTACATCGAACTGGATCTCAACAGCGGTAAGATCCT
TGAGAGTTTTCGCCCCGAAGAACGTTTTCCAATGATGAGCACTTTTAAAGTTCTGCTATGTGGCGCGGTA
TTATCCCGTATTGACGCCGGGCAAGAGCAACTCGGTCGCCGCATACACTATTCTCAGAATGACTTGGTTG
AGTACTCACCAGTCACAGAAAAGCATCTTACGGATGGCATGACAGTAAGAGAATTATGCAGTGCTGCCAT
AACCATGAGTGATAACACTGCGGCCAACTTACTTCTGACAACGATCGGAGGACCGAAGGAGCTAACCGCT
TTTTTGCACAACATGGGGGATCATGTAACTCGCCTTGATCGTTGGGAACCGGAGCTGAATGAAGCCATAC
CAAACGACGAGCGTGACACCACGATGCCTGTAGCAATGGCAACAACGTTGCGCAAACTATTAACTGGCGA
ACTACTTACTCTAGCTTCCCGGCAACAATTAATAGACTGGATGGAGGCGGATAAAGTTGCAGGACCACTT
CTGCGCTCGGCCCTTCCGGCTGGCTGGTTTATTGCTGATAAATCTGGAGCCGGTGAGCGTGGGTCTCGCG
GTATCATTGCAGCACTGGGGCCAGATGGTAAGCCCTCCCGTATCGTAGTTATCTACACGACGGGGAGTCA
GGCAACTATGGATGAACGAAATAGACAGATCGCTGAGATAGGTGCCTCACTGATTAAGCATTGGTAACTG
TCAGACCAAGTTTACTCATATATACTTTAGATTGATTTAAAACTTCATTTTTAATTTAAAAGGATCTAGG
TGAAGATCCTTTTTGATAATCTCATGACCAAAATCCCTTAACGTGAGTTTTCGTTCCACTGAGCGTCAGA
CCCCGTAGAAAAGATCAAAGGATCTTCTTGAGATCCTTTTTTTCTGCGCGTAATCTGCTGCTTGCAAACA
AAAAAACCACCGCTACCAGCGGTGGTTTGTTTGCCGGATCAAGAGCTACCAACTCTTTTTCCGAAGGTAA
CTGGCTTCAGCAGAGCGCAGATACCAAATACTGTTCTTCTAGTGTAGCCGTAGTTAGGCCACCACTTCAA
GAACTCTGTAGCACCGCCTACATACCTCGCTCTGCTAATCCTGTTACCAGTGGCTGCTGCCAGTGGCGAT
AAGTCGTGTCTTACCGGGTTGGACTCAAGACGATAGTTACCGGATAAGGCGCAGCGGTCGGGCTGAACGG
GGGGTTCGTGCACACAGCCCAGCTTGGAGCGAACGACCTACACCGAACTGAGATACCTACAGCGTGAGCT
ATGAGAAAGCGCCACGCTTCCCGAAGGGAGAAAGGCGGACAGGTATCCGGTAAGCGGCAGGGTCGGAACA
GGAGAGCGCACGAGGGAGCTTCCAGGGGGAAACGCCTGGTATCTTTATAGTCCTGTCGGGTTTCGCCACC
TCTGACTTGAGCGTCGATTTTTGTGATGCTCGTCAGGGGGGCGGAGCCTATGGAAAAACGCCAGCAACGC
GGCCTTTTTACGGTTCCTGGCCTTTTGCTGGCCTTTTGCTCACATGTTCTTTCCTGCGTTATCCCCTGAT
TCTGTGGATAACCGTATTACCGCCTTTGAGTGAGCTGATACCGCTCGCCGCAGCCGAACGACCGAGCGCA
GCGAGTCAGTGAGCGAGGAAGCGGAAGAGCGCCCAATACGCAAACCGCCTCTCCCCGCGCGTTGGCCGAT
TCATTAATGCAGCTGGCACGACAGGTTTCCCGACTGGAAAGCGGGCAGTGAGCGCAACGCAATTAATGTG
AGTTAGCTCACTCATTAGGCACCCCAGGCTTTACACTTTATGCTTCCGGCTCGTATGTTGTGTGGAATTG
TGAGCGGATAACAATTTCACACAGGAAACAGCTATGACCATGATTACGCCAAGCGCGCAATTAACCCTCA
CTAAAGGGAACAAAAGCTGGAGCTGCAAGC
Features (pLannotate 1.2.2; 31 found; start..end, strand, type, name):
      5..231     +  promoter       RSV promoter: Rous sarcoma virus enhancer/promoter
    232..412     +  LTR            5' LTR (truncated): truncated 5' long terminal repeat (LTR) from HIV-1
    459..584     +  misc_feature   HIV-1 Ψ: packaging signal of human immunodeficiency virus type 1
    568..931     +  CDS            HIV-1 gag (fragment): gag protein from human immunodeficiency virus 1; gag
   1077..1310    +  misc_feature   RRE: The Rev response element (RRE) of HIV-1 allows for Rev-dependent mRNA export from the nucleus to the cytoplasm.
   1687..1713    +  CDS            Rev (fragment): human immunodeficiency virus 1 (HIV-1) Rev protein; rev; enhances nuclear export of unspliced and incompletely spliced viral mRNAs
   1720..1743    +  promoter       SV40 promoter (fragment): SV40 early promoter
   1744..1815    +  promoter       SV40 promoter (fragment): SV40 enhancer and early promoter
   1839..1974    +  rep_origin     SV40 ori: SV40 origin of replication
   2020..2616    +  CDS            PuroR (fragment): puromycin N-acetyltransferase; pac from Streptomyces; confers resistance to puromycin
   2665..2782    +  misc_feature   cPPT/CTS: central polypurine tract and central termination sequence of HIV-1
   2847..2913    +  CDS            small t antigen (fragment): SV40 (simian virus 40) small t antigen
   2920..4098    +  promoter       EF-1α promoter: strong constitutive promoter for human elongation factor EF-1α
   4115..5857    +  CDS            ELF2: ELF2_HUMAN - Also known as NERF Experimental evidence at protein level: Swiss-Prot protein existence level 1. Isoform 2 may function in repression of RUNX1-mediated transactivation. From Homo sapiens (Human).
   5873..5926    +  promoter       U6 promoter (fragment): RNA polymerase III promoter for human U6 snRNA
   5968..6556    +  misc_feature   WPRE: woodchuck hepatitis virus posttranscriptional regulatory element
   6607..6626    +  misc_feature   cPPT/CTS (fragment): central polypurine tract and central termination sequence of HIV-1
   6628..6861    +  LTR            3' LTR (ΔU3): self-inactivating 3' long terminal repeat (LTR) from HIV-1
   6939..7060    +  polyA_signal   SV40 poly(A) signal: SV40 polyadenylation signal
   7100..7235    +  rep_origin     SV40 ori: SV40 origin of replication
   7256..7274    -  promoter       T7 promoter: promoter for bacteriophage T7 RNA polymerase
   7282..7437    +  CDS            lacZα (fragment): LacZα fragment of β-galactosidase; lacZ fragment
   7442..7870    +  rep_origin     f1 ori (sequence partly withheld): f1 bacteriophage origin of replication; arrow indicates direction of (+) strand synthesis
   7923..8027    +  promoter       AmpR promoter: bla
   8028..8888    +  CDS            AmpR: β-lactamase; bla; confers resistance to ampicillin, carbenicillin, and related antibiotics
   9059..9647    +  rep_origin     ori: high-copy-number ColE1/pMB1/pBR322/pUC origin of replication
   9830..9922    +  CDS            lacI (fragment): lac repressor; lacI; The lac repressor binds to the lac operator to inhibit transcription in E. coli. This inhibition can be relieved by adding lactose or isopropyl-β-D-thiogalactopyranoside (IPTG).
   9935..9956    +  protein_bind   CAP binding site: CAP binding activates transcription in the presence of cAMP. E. coli catabolite activator protein
   9971..10001   +  promoter       lac promoter: promoter for the E. coli lac operon
  10009..10025   +  protein_bind   lac operator: The lac repressor binds to the lac operator to inhibit transcription in E. coli. This inhibition can be relieved by adding lactose or isopropyl-β-D-thiogalactopyranoside (IPTG). lac repressor encoded by lacI
  10070..10088   +  promoter       T3 promoter: promoter for bacteriophage T3 RNA polymerase
