[The description below was written by a language model from this plasmid's Addgene catalogue record and pLannotate feature annotations shown in this document.]
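Description:
TFORF2879 is a lentiviral mammalian expression plasmid built on the pLX_TRC317 backbone and carrying the human transcription factor ELF2 (also known as NERF). It belongs to a barcoded transcription factor ORF collection. The sequenced plasmid is about 10.1 kb. It is propagated in E. coli through a high-copy ColE1/pUC-type origin with ampicillin selection (AmpR), and the backbone also contains an f1 origin and residual lac and T7/T3 promoter elements. The depositor notes that the plasmid can recombine, which is a common issue with LTR-containing vectors.

The transfer cassette has a third-generation, self-inactivating layout. An RSV promoter drives a truncated HIV-1 5' LTR, followed by the Ψ packaging signal, a gag fragment and the RRE for Rev-dependent export of the genomic RNA. The ΔU3 3' LTR inactivates the viral promoter after integration. Inside the provirus, an SV40 early promoter expresses puromycin N-acetyltransferase for selection of transduced cells. A cPPT/CTS element aids nuclear import, and the strong constitutive EF-1α promoter drives the ELF2 coding sequence. A WPRE downstream of the ORF enhances transcript stability and expression. The short region between the ORF and WPRE, annotated in part as a U6 promoter fragment, is not otherwise described. The record states that each construct carries a unique 24-bp barcode, but the feature table does not annotate its position.

The construct is intended for ELF2 overexpression in mammalian cells. The barcode allows identification of the transcription factor in pooled overexpression screens, such as those exploring directed differentiation.
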