Addgene plasmid #144253: TFORF2879
Purpose: Lentiviral vector for overexpressing transcription factor ORFs with unique 24-bp barcodes. Barcodes facilitate identification of transcription factors in pooled screens.
Depositing lab: Feng Zhang. Depositing organization: Broad Institute. Publication: A transcription factor atlas of directed differentiation. Joung J, Ma S, Tay T, Geiger-Schuller KR, Kirchgatterer PC, Verdine VK, Guo B, Arias-Garcia MA, Allen WE, Singh A, Kuksenko O, Abudayyeh OO, Gootenberg JS, Fu Z, Macrae RK, Buenrostro JD, Regev A, Zhang F. Cell. 2023 Jan 5;186(1):209-229.e26. doi: 10.1016/j.cell.2022.11.026. PubMed 36608654.
Backbone
  Vector backbone: pLX_TRC317
  Backbone manufacturer: Broad Institute Genetic Perturbation Platform
  Backbone size w/o insert (bp): 8264
  Vector type: Mammalian Expression, Lentiviral
  Selectable markers: Puromycin
Growth in bacteria
  Bacterial resistance: Ampicillin, 100 μg/mL
  Growth temperature: 37°C
  Growth strain: NEB Stable
  Copy number: High Copy
Gene/Insert
  Gene/Insert name: ELF2
  Species: H. sapiens (human)
  Insert size (bp): 1847
  Entrez Gene: ELF2 (a.k.a. EU32, NERF, NERF-1A, NERF-1B, NERF-1a,b, NERF-2)
  Promoter: EF1a
  Cloning method: Unknown
  Sequencing primers: 5′ GGGTGGAGACTGAAGTTAGGCCAG; 3′ CACATAGCGTAAAAGGAGCAACATAG
Terms and licenses: Academic/Nonprofit Terms; Industry Terms: Not Available to Industry
Depositor comments: NM_201999,XM_005262804,ENST00000394235 . The transcription factor ORF portion of this plasmid was synthesized by Genewiz. Please test multiple small colonies in case of plasmid recombination. To make this collection available in a timely manner, a portion of this collection was not fully sequenced by Addgene. If an Addgene verified full plasmid sequence is not available, please contact us prior to placing an order to request the full sequence.
How to cite: TFORF2879 was a gift from Feng Zhang (Addgene plasmid # 144253 ; http://n2t.net/addgene:144253 ; RRID:Addgene_144253)
