>Addgene plasmid #144253 | TFORF2879 | depositor partial sequence | sequence record 284874 | Insert
ACCGCCACCATGACATCAGCAGTGGTTGACAGTGGAGGTACTATTTTGGAGCTTTCCAGCAATGGAGTAG
AAAATCAAGAGGAAAGTGAAAAGGTTTCTGAATATCCAGCAGTGATTGTGGAGCCAGTTCCAAGTGCCAG
ATTAGAGCAGGGCTATGCAGCCCAGGTTCTGGTTTATGATGATGAGACTTATATGATGCAAGATGTGGCA
GAAGAACAAGAAGTTGAGACCGAGAATGTGGAAACAGTGGAAGCATCAGTTCACAGCAGTAATGCACACT
GTACAGATAAGACAATTGAAGCTGCTGAAGCCCTGCTTCATATGGAATCTCCTACCTGCTTGAGGGATTC
AAGAAGTCCTGAATTCATCCATGCTGCTATGAGGCCAGATGTCATTACAGAAACTGTAGTGGAGGTGTCA
ACTGAAGAGTCTGAACCCATGGATACCTCTCCTATTCCAACATCACCAGATAGCCATGAACCAATGAAAA
AGAAAAAAGTTGGCCGTAAACCAAAGACCCAGCAATCACCAATTTCCAATGGGTCTCCTGAGTTAGGTAT
AAAGAAGAAACCAAGAGAAGGAAAAGGAAACACAACCTATTTGTGGGAGTTTCTTTTAGATCTACTTCAA
GATAAAAATACTTGTCCCAGGTATATTAAATGGACTCAGAGAGAAAAAGGCATATTCAAGCTGGTGGATT
CAAAGGCTGTCTCTAAGCTTTGGGGAAAGCATAAGAACAAACCAGACATGAACTATGAAACCATGGGACG
AGCTTTGAGATACTACTACCAAAGGGGAATTCTTGCAAAGGTTGAAGGACAGAGGCTTGTATATCAGTTC
AAGGATATGCCGAAAAACATAGTGGTCATAGATGATGACAAAAGTGAAACCTGTAATGAAGATTTAGCAG
GAACTACTGATGAAAAATCATTAGAACGAGTGTCACTGTCTGCAGAAAGTCTCCTGAAAGCAGCATCCTC
TGTTCGCAGTGGAAAAAATTCATCCCCTATAAACTGCTCCAGAGCAGAGAAGGGTGTAGCTAGAGTTGTG
AATATCACTTCCCCTGGGCACGATGCTTCATCCAGGTCTCCTACTACCACTGCATCTGTGTCAGCAACAG
CAGCTCCAAGGACAGTTCGTGTGGCAATGCAGGTACCTGTTGTAATGACATCATTGGGTCAGAAAATTTC
AACTGTGGCAGTTCAGTCAGTTAATGCAGGTGCACCATTAATAACCAGCACTAGTCCAACAACAGCGACC
TCTCCAAAGGTAGTCATTCAGACAATCCCTACTGTGATGCCAGCTTCTACTGAAAATGGAGACAAAATCA
CCATGCAGCCTGCCAAAATTATTACCATCCCAGCTACACAGCTTGCACAGTGTCAACTGCAGACAAAGTC
AAATCTGACTGGATCAGGAAGCATTAACATTGTTGGAACCCCATTGGCTGTGAGAGCACTTACCCCTGTT
TCAATAGCCCATGGTACACCTGTAATGAGACTATCAATGCCTACTCAGCAGGCATCTGGCCAGACTCCTC
CTCGAGTTATCAGTGCAGTCATAAAGGGGCCAGAGGTTAAATCGGAAGCAGTGGCAAAAAAGCAAGAACA
TGATGTGAAAACTTTGCAGCTAGTAGAAGAAAAACCAGCAGATGGAAATAAGACAGTGACCCACGTAGTG
GTTGTCAGTGCGCCTTCAGCTATTGCCCTTCCTGTAACTATGAAAACAGAAGGACTAGTGACATGTGAGA
AATAGTAATGAACTAGTCCGTAACTTGAAAGTATTTCGATTTCTTGGCTTTATATATCTTGTGGAAAGGA
CGAATTGAGCACGCCTATGTGGCGAGA
