>Addgene plasmid #144253 | TFORF2879 | depositor partial sequence | sequence record 284875 | Barcode
ATTGAGCACGCCTATGTGGCGAGA
